>Addgene plasmid #212904 | pYSD007 | addgene full sequence | sequence record 421778 | Addgene NGS Result
CACCATGGGCAAATATTATACGCAAGGCGACAAGGTGCTGATGCCGCTGGCGATTCAGGTTCATCATGCC
GTTTGTGATGGCTTCCATGTCGGCAGAATGCTTAATGAATTACAACAGTACTGCGATGAGTGGCAGGGCG
GGGCGTAATTTGATATCGAGCTCGCTTGGACTCCTGTTGATAGATCCAGTAATGACCTCAGAACTCCATC
TGGATTTGTTCAGAACGCTCGGTTGCCGCCGGGCGTTTTTTATTGGTCTGGTCTCAAGCAGAAGACACGT
TGAAAAAACATAGGAACAATCCCACAATCCAAGAGAACCAAACCTGCCTCATCATATGAGACCGACTACG
GTTATCCACAGAATCAGGGGATAACGCAGGAAAGAACATGTGAGCAAAAGGCCAGCAAAAGGCCAGGAAC
CGTAAAAAGGCCGCGTTGCTGGCGTTTTTCCATAGGCTCCGCCCCCCTGACGAGCATCACAAAAATCGAC
GCTCAAGTCAGAGGTGGCGAAACCCGACAGGACTATAAAGATACCAGGCGTTTCCCCCTGGAAGCTCCCT
CGTGCGCTCTCCTGTTCCGACCCTGCCGCTTACCGGATACCTGTCCGCCTTTCTCCCTTCGGGAAGCGTG
GCGCTTTCTCATAGCTCACGCTGTAGGTATCTCAGTTCGGTGTAGGTCGTTCGCTCCAAGCTGGGCTGTG
TGCACGAACCCCCCGTTCAGCCCGACCGCTGCGCCTTATCCGGTAACTATCGTCTTGAGTCCAACCCGGT
AAGACACGACTTATCGCCACTGGCAGCAGCCACTGGTAACAGGATTAGCAGAGCGAGGTATGTAGGCGGT
GCTACAGAGTTCTTGAAGTGGTGGCCTAACTACGGCTACACTAGAAGAACAGTATTTGGTATCTGCGCTC
TGCTGAAGCCAGTTACCTTCGGAAAAAGAGTTGGTAGCTCTTGATCCGGCAAACAAACCACCGCTGGTAG
CGGTGGTTTTTTTGTTTGCAAGCAGCAGATTACGCGCAGAAAAAAAGGATCTCAAGAAGATCCTTTGATC
TTTTCTACGGGGTCTGACGCTCAGTGGAACGAAAACTCACGTTAAGGGATTTTGGTCATGATTGATCGGG
CACGTAAGAGGTTCCAACTTTCACCATAATGAAATAAGATCACTACCGGGCGTATTTTTTGAGTTATCGA
GATTTTCAGGAGCTAAGGAAGCTAAAATGGAGAAAAAAATCACTGGATATACCACCGTTGATATATCCCA
ATGGCATCGTAAAGAACATTTTGAGGCATTTCAGTCAGTTGCTCAATGTACCTATAACCAGACCGTTCAG
CTGGATATTACGGCCTTTTTAAAGACCGTAAAGAAAAATAAGCACAAGTTTTATCCGGCCTTTATTCACA
TTCTTGCCCGCCTGATGAATGCTCATCCGGAATTTCGTATGGCAATGAAAGACGGTGAGCTGGTGATATG
GGATAGTGTTCACCCTTGTTACACCGTTTTCCATGAGCAAACTGAAACGTTTTCATCGCTCTGGAGTGAA
TACCACGACGATTTCCGGCAGTTTCTACACATATATTCGCAAGATGTGGCGTGTTACGGTGAAAACCTGG
CCTATTTCCCTAAAGGGTTTATTGAGAATATGTTTTTCGTTTCAGCCAATCCCTGGGTGAGTTTCACCAG
TTTTGATTTAAACGTGGCCAATATGGACAACTTCTTCGCCCCCGTTTT
Features (pLannotate 1.2.2; 5 found; start..end, strand, type, name):
    219..253     +  terminator     lambda t0 terminator: minimal transcription terminator from phage lambda (Scholtissek and Grosse, 1987)
    267..332     -  CDS            OST1 (fragment): OST1_YEAST - Also known as NLT1. Experimental evidence at protein level: Swiss-Prot protein existence level 1. Subunit of the oligosaccharyl transferase (OST) complex that catalyzes the initial transfer of a defined glycan (Glc(3)Man(9)GlcNAc(2) in eukaryotes) from the lipid carrier dolichol- pyrophosphate to an asparagine residue within an Asn-X-Ser/Thr consensus motif in nascent polypeptide chains, the first step in protein N-glycosylation. N-glycosylation occurs cotranslationally and the complex associates with the Sec61 complex at the channel-forming translocon complex that mediates protei
    447..1035    -  rep_origin     ori: high-copy-number ColE1/pMB1/pBR322/pUC origin of replication
   1119..1216    +  promoter       cat promoter: promoter of the E. coli cat gene encoding chloramphenicol acetyltransferase
   1217..145     +  CDS            cat (across the origin): CAT_ECOLX - Experimental evidence at protein level: Swiss-Prot protein existence level 1. This enzyme is an effector of chloramphenicol resistance in bacteria. From Escherichia coli. This protein is used as a marker in many commonly used cloning vectors, such as pACYC184.
