[The description below was written by a language model from this plasmid's Addgene catalogue record and pLannotate feature annotations shown in this document.]
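Description:
pYSD007 is a small (about 1.7 kb) part-storage plasmid built on the pYTK001 entry vector of the MoClo yeast toolkit (YTK). It belongs to the yeast secretion/display (YSD) extension of that toolkit. Although catalogued as a bacterial expression vector, it functions as a carrier for a single modular DNA part and is not an expression construct in its own right: the feature table shows no promoter driving the insert. It is propagated in E. coli from a high-copy ColE1/pUC-type origin. Selection is with chloramphenicol, through a cat gene under its native cat promoter, with a lambda t0 terminator downstream of that cassette.

The payload is a short fragment of the Saccharomyces cerevisiae OST1 gene, annotated over only 66 nt. It encodes the "pre" signal peptide of Ost1, a subunit of the oligosaccharyl transferase complex that works alongside the Sec61 translocon. The fragment was inserted through BsmBI sites that were destroyed during cloning, as is usual for Golden Gate domestication into an entry vector. It is formatted as a Type 3a' part, a sub-division of the YTK coding-sequence position defined by the YSD extension. In YTK-style entry vectors, parts are normally released with a second type IIS enzyme to expose position-specific overhangs, though these flanking sites are not annotated in the feature table.

The part is meant to be combined in hierarchical assemblies with promoters, other secretion-leader or coding-sequence parts, and terminators. This lets users place the OST1 signal peptide at the N-terminus of a heterologous protein and compare it with alternative secretion signals when optimising protein secretion or surface display in S. cerevisiae.
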