Addgene plasmid #212904: pYSD007
Purpose: Encodes S. cerevisiae OST1 pre- signal peptide as a Type 3a' part to be used in the yeast secretion/display (YSD) extension of the MoClo yeast toolkit (YTK)
Depositing lab: Paul Young. Depositing organization: University College Cork. Publication: A Yeast Modular Cloning (MoClo) Toolkit Expansion for Optimization of Heterologous Protein Secretion and Surface Display in Saccharomyces cerevisiae. O'Riordan NM, Juric V, O'Neill SK, Roche AP, Young PW. ACS Synth Biol. 2024 Mar 14. doi: 10.1021/acssynbio.3c00743. PubMed 38483353.
Backbone
  Vector backbone: pYTK001
  Vector type: Bacterial Expression
Growth in bacteria
  Bacterial resistance: Chloramphenicol, 25 μg/mL
  Growth temperature: 37°C
  Growth strain: DH5alpha
  Copy number: High Copy
Gene/Insert
  Gene/Insert name: OST1
  Species: S. cerevisiae (budding yeast)
  Entrez Gene: OST1 (a.k.a. YJL002C, NLT1)
  Cloning method: Restriction Enzyme; 5′ cloning site BsmBI (destroyed during cloning); 3′ cloning site BsmBI (destroyed during cloning)
Terms and licenses: Academic/Nonprofit Terms; Industry Terms: Not Available to Industry
How to cite: pYSD007 was a gift from Paul Young (Addgene plasmid # 212904 ; http://n2t.net/addgene:212904 ; RRID:Addgene_212904)
